>Addgene plasmid #16983 | XP7 Sonic hh | addgene partial sequence | sequence record 23222 | T7 5'-TAATACGACTCACTATAGGG-3'
CGGCCGCTCTAGAACTAGTGGATCCCCCGGGCTGCAGGAATTCCGAGCGGGGAGCTGCACCCTGGACTTT
CTGCACCTGCCTTGCTTGGGATCGGTGGCTAGAGGGGTCGGCGAGGAGGCACAAGGTTGCTGGAAGCAGC
AGCGAAGGAGAACATCCTCTGAGCCTTTGATGTAATTGGCTTCGCTCGGACGAGATGCTGGTTGCGACTC
AATCTCTGTTGCTGCTGAGCTTCATCTGCACCCTGGTGACCCCCCCTGGGCTGGCATGTGGACCTGGCCG
AGGCATTGGCAAGAGGAGACACCCCAAAAAAACTCACCCCTCTCGCCTATAAGCAGTTCATCCCCAACGT
GGCGGAGAAGACCCTGGGGGCCAGCGGCAGATACGAAGGAAAGATTACAAGGAACTCGGATTGCTTTAAA
GAATTAACCCCCAATTATAACCCAGATATTATGTTTAAAGACGAGGAGAGCACCGGGGCGGACCGGCTCA
TGACTCAGAGATGTAAAGACAAACTGAACGCACTCGCGATCTCCGTGATGAACCAGTGGCCGGGGGTGAA
GCTGCGGGTGACGGAGGGGTGGGATGAGGACGGGCACCACTTGGAGGAGTCGCTACATTATGAGGGGAGG
GCAGTGGACATCACTACGTCGGACCGGGACCGCAGTAAATACGGAATGTTGGGCCGACTGGCGGTGGAGG
CCGGGTTCGACTGGGTCTATTACGAGTCCAAAGCTCATATTCACTGTTCGGTCAAAGC
