[The description below was written by a language model from this plasmid's Addgene catalogue record.]
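Description:
XP7 Sonic hh is a cDNA clone of Xenopus laevis sonic hedgehog carried in the pBluescript KS phagemid, a roughly 3 kb high-copy cloning vector propagated in E. coli under ampicillin selection. The record classes it as a bacterial expression vector, but its layout and the depositor's notes point to use as an in vitro transcription template rather than for protein production. The insert is about 2.5 kb and was placed into the polylinker as an EcoRI fragment, with both EcoRI sites preserved, so it can be released intact by a single digest. Because both ends carry the same site, the cloning was not directional. The orientation is not stated outright, though the notes imply it by naming T3 as the antisense promoter.

In pBluescript the polylinker is flanked by opposing T7 and T3 phage RNA polymerase promoters, which here also serve as the sequencing primer sites for the two ends of the insert. According to the depositor comments, antisense RNA for Xenopus sonic hedgehog is made by linearizing the clone with BamHI and transcribing with T3 polymerase. Such a transcript is the kind typically used as a riboprobe, for example to detect hedgehog expression in embryos by in situ hybridization, though the record does not name the application. The same comments describe sister clones for banded hedgehog and cephalic hedgehog, and they call the sonic hedgehog clone X32 rather than XP7, a naming difference the record does not explain. No feature table is provided, so details such as coding region boundaries or untranslated sequence within the insert are not documented.
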