Addgene plasmid #16983: XP7 Sonic hh
Depositing lab: Randall Moon. Depositing organization: University of Washington.
Backbone
  Vector backbone: pBluescript KS
  Backbone manufacturer: Stratagene
  Backbone size w/o insert (bp): 3000
  Vector type: Bacterial Expression
Growth in bacteria
  Bacterial resistance: Ampicillin, 100 μg/mL
  Growth temperature: 37°C
  Growth strain: DH5alpha
  Copy number: High Copy
Gene/Insert
  Gene/Insert name: sonic hedgehog (alt name: sonic hh)
  Species: X. laevis (frog)
  Insert size (bp): 2500
  Cloning method: Restriction Enzyme; 5′ cloning site EcoRI (not destroyed); 3′ cloning site EcoRI (not destroyed)
  Sequencing primers: 5′ T7; 3′ T3
Terms and licenses: Academic/Nonprofit Terms; Industry Terms: Not Available to Industry
Depositor comments: Xenopus Hedgehog. Antisense are generated as listed: Xenopus banded hedgehog: Linearize clone XIL in Bluescript KS with BamH1 and transcribe with T3. This is a ~2.5 Kb EcoR1 insert. Xenopus sonic hedgehog: Linearize clone X32 in Bluescript KS with Bam H1 and transcribe with T3. This is a ~2.5 Kb EcoR1 insert. Xenopus cephalic hedgehog:Linearize clone X30 in pT7TS with Sal 1 and transcribe with T7.
How to cite: XP7 Sonic hh was a gift from Randall Moon (Addgene plasmid # 16983 ; http://n2t.net/addgene:16983 ; RRID:Addgene_16983)
